Addgene plasmid #125938: 12_pAAV-ProC2-CatCh-GFP-WPRE
Purpose: Targeting expression to neuronal and glial cell types in mice, non-human primates, and human retina
Depositing lab: Botond Roska. Depositing organization: Friedrich Miescher Institute for Biomedical Research. Publication: Targeting neuronal and glial cell types with synthetic promoter AAVs in mice, non-human primates and humans. Juttner J, Szabo A, Gross-Scherf B, Morikawa RK, Rompani SB, Hantz P, Szikra T, Esposti F, Cowan CS, Bharioke A, Patino-Alvarez CP, Keles O, Kusnyerik A, Azoulay T, Hartl D, Krebs AR, Schubeler D, Hajdu RI, Lukats A, Nemeth J, Nagy ZZ, Wu KC, Wu RH, Xiang L, Fang XL, Jin ZB, Goldblum D, Hasler PW, Scholl HPN, Krol J, Roska B. Nat Neurosci. 2019 Jul 8. pii: 10.1038/s41593-019-0431-2. doi: 10.1038/s41593-019-0431-2. PubMed 31285614.
Backbone
  Vector backbone: pAAV
  Vector type: AAV
Growth in bacteria
  Bacterial resistance: Ampicillin, 100 μg/mL
  Growth temperature: 37°C
  Growth strain: NEB Stable
  Copy number: High Copy
Gene/Insert
  Gene/Insert name: CatCh-GFP (alt name: ChR2(L132C)-EGFP)
  Species: Synthetic
  Promoter: ProC2
  Cloning method: Restriction Enzyme; 5′ cloning site Unknown (unknown if destroyed); 3′ cloning site Unknown (unknown if destroyed)
Terms and licenses: Academic/Nonprofit Terms; Industry Terms: Not Available to Industry
Depositor comments: Please visit https://www.biorxiv.org/content/early/2018/10/04/434720.full.pdf for BioRxiv preprint
How to cite: 12_pAAV-ProC2-CatCh-GFP-WPRE was a gift from Botond Roska (Addgene plasmid # 125938 ; http://n2t.net/addgene:125938 ; RRID:Addgene_125938)
