[The description below was written by a language model from this plasmid's Addgene catalogue record and the feature table of its GenBank file.]
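Description:
12_pAAV-ProC2-CatCh-GFP-WPRE is a 6,671 bp AAV transfer plasmid built on a pAAV backbone, designed for packaging a light-gated ion channel into recombinant adeno-associated virus for cell-type-targeted expression in the retina of mice, non-human primates and humans. It is maintained in bacteria through a high-copy ColE1/pUC-type origin with ampicillin selection (beta-lactamase under its own promoter), and also carries an f1 phage origin. Two AAV2 inverted terminal repeats flank the expression cassette; these are the cis elements needed for replication and encapsidation of the intervening DNA into AAV particles. The recombination-limiting strain recorded for propagation is consistent with the instability typical of ITRs.

Between the ITRs, the catalogue names the synthetic promoter ProC2 as the driver of expression. ProC2 is not annotated as such in the feature table. The unannotated stretch after the left ITR is followed by an SV40 early promoter/origin segment immediately upstream of the coding region, which may be part of the promoter design, although the record does not say so. A Kozak consensus precedes the open reading frame for CatCh, the L132C variant of the channelrhodopsin-2 fragment from Chlamydomonas reinhardtii, a blue light-activated cation channel, joined at its C-terminal end to EGFP so that expressing cells can be identified by fluorescence. A WPRE downstream enhances transcript stability and expression, and a human growth hormone polyadenylation signal terminates the message. The short Factor Xa site annotated on the opposite strand within the WPRE is most likely an incidental sequence match. The construct belongs to a series of synthetic-promoter AAVs for restricting optogenetic and reporter expression to particular neuronal or glial populations. The record does not state which cell type ProC2 targets.
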