LOCUS       Exported 6671 bp ds-DNA circular SYN 12-MAY-2021
DEFINITION  Targeting expression to neuronal and glial cell types in mice,
            non-human primates, and human retina.
ACCESSION   .
VERSION     .
KEYWORDS    12_pAAV-ProC2-CatCh-GFP-WPRE
SOURCE      synthetic DNA construct
  ORGANISM  synthetic DNA construct
REFERENCE   1 (bases 1 to 6671)
  AUTHORS   Juttner J, Szabo A, Gross-Scherf B, Morikawa RK, Rompani SB, Hantz
            P, Szikra T, Esposti F, Cowan CS, Bharioke A, Patino-Alvarez CP,
            Keles O, Kusnyerik A, Azoulay T, Hartl D, Krebs AR, Schubeler D,
            Hajdu RI, Lukats A, Nemeth J, Nagy ZZ, Wu KC, Wu RH, Xiang L, Fang
            XL, Jin ZB, Goldblum D, Hasler PW, Scholl HPN, Krol J, Roska B
  TITLE     Targeting neuronal and glial cell types with synthetic promoter AAVs
            in mice, non-human primates and humans.
  JOURNAL   Nat Neurosci. 2019 Jul 8. pii: 10.1038/s41593-019-0431-2. doi:
            10.1038/s41593-019-0431-2.
  PUBMED    31285614
REFERENCE   2 (bases 1 to 6671)
  AUTHORS   .
  TITLE     Direct Submission
  JOURNAL   Exported May 12, 2021 from SnapGene Server 1.1.58
            http://www.snapgene.com
FEATURES             Location/Qualifiers
     source          1..6671
                     /organism="synthetic DNA construct"
                     /mol_type="other DNA"
     repeat_region   1..130
                     /label=AAV2 ITR (alternate)
                     /note="Functional equivalent of wild-type AAV2 ITR"
     promoter        912..1108
                     /label=SV40 promoter
                     /note="SV40 early promoter"
     rep_origin      959..1094
                     /label=SV40 ori
                     /note="SV40 origin of replication"
     primer_bind     1021..1040
                     /label=SV40pro-F
                     /note="SV40 promoter/origin, forward primer"
     regulatory      1115..1124
                     /regulatory_class="other"
                     /note="vertebrate consensus sequence for strong initiation
                     of translation (Kozak, 1987)"
     CDS             1121..2044
                     /codon_start=1
                     /product="N-terminal fragment of channelrhodopsin-2 from
                     the alga Chlamydomonas reinhardtii (Nagel et al., 2003)"
                     /label=ChR2
                     /note="blue light-activated cation channel"
                     /translation="MDYGGALSAVGRELLFVTNPVVVNGSVLVPEDQCYCAGWIESRGT
                     NGAQTASNVLQWLAAGFSILLLMFYAYQTWKSTCGWEEIYVCAIEMVKVILEFFFEFKN
                     PSMLYLATGHRVQWLRYAEWLLTCPVICIHLSNLTGLSNDYSRRTMGLLVSDIGTIVWG
                     ATSAMATGYVKVIFFCLGLCYGANTFFHAAKAYIEGYHTVPKGRCRQVVTGMAWLFFVS
                     WGMFPILFILGPEGFGVLSVYGSTVGHTIIDLMSKNCWGLLGHYLRVLIHEHILIHGDI
                     RKTTKLNIGGTEIEVETLVEDEAEAGA"
     CDS             2051..2767
                     /codon_start=1
                     /product="enhanced GFP"
                     /label=EGFP
                     /translation="MVSKGEELFTGVVPILVELDGDVNGHKFSVSGEGEGDATYGKLTL
                     KFICTTGKLPVPWPTLVTTLTYGVQCFSRYPDHMKQHDFFKSAMPEGYVQERTIFFKDD
                     GNYKTRAEVKFEGDTLVNRIELKGIDFKEDGNILGHKLEYNYNSHNVYIMADKQKNGIK
                     VNFKIRHNIEDGSVQLADHYQQNTPIGDGPVLLPDNHYLSTQSALSKDPNEKRDHMVLL
                     EFVTAAGITLGMDELYK"
     primer_bind     complement(2096..2117)
                     /label=EGFP-N
                     /note="EGFP, reverse primer"
     primer_bind     complement(2357..2376)
                     /label=EXFP-R
                     /note="For distinguishing EGFP variants, reverse primer"
     primer_bind     2704..2725
                     /label=EGFP-C
                     /note="EGFP, forward primer"
     misc_feature    2798..3386
                     /label=WPRE
                     /note="woodchuck hepatitis virus posttranscriptional
                     regulatory element"
     primer_bind     complement(2851..2871)
                     /label=WPRE-R
                     /note="WPRE, reverse primer"
     CDS             complement(3269..3280)
                     /codon_start=1
                     /product="Factor Xa recognition and cleavage site"
                     /label=Factor Xa site
                     /translation="IEGR"
     polyA_signal    3418..3894
                     /label=hGH poly(A) signal
                     /note="human growth hormone polyadenylation signal"
     primer_bind     complement(3617..3636)
                     /label=hGH-PA-R
                     /note="Human growth hormone terminator, reverse primer"
     repeat_region   3934..4074
                     /label=AAV2 ITR
                     /note="inverted terminal repeat of adeno-associated virus
                     serotype 2"
     repeat_region   3934..4063
                     /label=AAV2 ITR
     rep_origin      4149..4604
                     /direction=RIGHT
                     /label=f1 ori
                     /note="f1 bacteriophage origin of replication; arrow
                     indicates direction of (+) strand synthesis"
     primer_bind     complement(4236..4255)
                     /label=F1ori-R
                     /note="F1 origin, reverse primer"
     primer_bind     4446..4467
                     /label=F1ori-F
                     /note="F1 origin, forward primer"
     primer_bind     complement(4621..4640)
                     /label=pRS-marker
                     /note="pRS vectors, use to sequence yeast selectable
                     marker"
     primer_bind     4740..4762
                     /label=pGEX 3'
                     /note="pGEX vectors, reverse primer"
     primer_bind     complement(4800..4818)
                     /label=pBRforEco
                     /note="pBR322 vectors, upsteam of EcoRI site, forward
                     primer"
     promoter        4886..4990
                     /gene="bla"
                     /label=AmpR promoter
     CDS             4991..5851
                     /codon_start=1
                     /gene="bla"
                     /product="beta-lactamase"
                     /label=AmpR
                     /note="confers resistance to ampicillin, carbenicillin, and
                     related antibiotics"
                     /translation="MSIQHFRVALIPFFAAFCLPVFAHPETLVKVKDAEDQLGARVGYI
                     ELDLNSGKILESFRPEERFPMMSTFKVLLCGAVLSRIDAGQEQLGRRIHYSQNDLVEYS
                     PVTEKHLTDGMTVRELCSAAITMSDNTAANLLLTTIGGPKELTAFLHNMGDHVTRLDRW
                     EPELNEAIPNDERDTTMPVAMATTLRKLLTGELLTLASRQQLIDWMEADKVAGPLLRSA
                     LPAGWFIADKSGAGERGSRGIIAALGPDGKPSRIVVIYTTGSQATMDERNRQIAEIGAS
                     LIKHW"
     primer_bind     complement(5209..5228)
                     /label=Amp-R
                     /note="Ampicillin resistance gene, reverse primer"
     rep_origin      6022..6610
                     /direction=RIGHT
                     /label=ori
                     /note="high-copy-number ColE1/pMB1/pBR322/pUC origin of
                     replication"
     primer_bind     6511..6530
                     /label=pBR322ori-F
                     /note="pBR322 origin, forward primer"
ORIGIN
        1 cctgcaggca gctgcgcgct cgctcgctca ctgaggccgc ccgggcgtcg ggcgaccttt
       61 ggtcgcccgg cctcagtgag cgagcgagcg cgcagagagg gagtggccaa ctccatcact
      121 aggggttcct gcggccgcac gcgttcaagc ctcctaccgc ctttgttatg caaacatatc
      181 aaacgccctc ctttgttatg caaaagggct ggaacggggc ctttgttatg caaatcgccc
      241 tccccgatcc ctttgttatg caaatttgac gaattcccac ctttgttatg caaacaaatc
      301 tcctaccctc ctttgttatg caaagtgaga ggggctgcac ctttgttatg caaaatgcgg
      361 cccctgagac ctttgttatg caaaaaccat gtacgcttgc ctttgttatg caaaccgcct
      421 gttgcttggc ctttgttatg caaagccacg cgattggcgc ctttgttatg caaagctcgg
      481 ttatgtacac ctttgttatg caaagctact ttaaacttgc ctttgttatg caaatcacga
      541 cctgaccgtc ctttgttatg caaaaacggt tgaaatagtc ctttgttatg caaaatgata
      601 ttgaatagtc ctttgttatg caaaaattta gatgccgacc ctttgttatg caaaggaatg
      661 ggcgtgctgc ctttgttatg caaattttcg ctgcgacagc ctttgttatg caaacatgct
      721 cgccactcac ctttgttatg caaaggtcta acaatgaccc ctttgttatg caaactacgt
      781 ggaatagatc ctttgttatg caaaccccga gtttttgaac ctttgttatg caaaatcagt
      841 aacttcattc ctttgttatg caaaatgtga cttaacctcc ctttgttatg caaagctcga
      901 gatctgcgat ctgcatctca attagtcagc aaccatagtc ccgcccctaa ctccgcccat
      961 cccgccccta actccgccca gttccgccca ttctccgccc catcgctgac taattttttt
     1021 tatttatgca gaggccgagg ccgcctcggc ctctgagcta ttccagaagt agtgaggagg
     1081 cttttttgga ggcctaggct tttgcaaagg atccgccacc atggattatg gaggcgccct
     1141 gagtgccgtt gggcgcgagc tgctatttgt aacgaaccca gtagtcgtca atggctctgt
     1201 acttgtgcct gaggaccagt gttactgcgc gggctggatt gagtcgcgtg gcacaaacgg
     1261 tgcccaaacg gcgtcgaacg tgctgcaatg gcttgctgct ggcttctcca tcctactgct
     1321 tatgttttac gcctaccaaa catggaagtc aacctgcggc tgggaggaga tctatgtgtg
     1381 cgctatcgag atggtcaagg tgattctcga gttcttcttc gagtttaaga acccgtccat
     1441 gctgtatcta gccacaggcc accgcgtcca gtggttgcgt tacgccgagt ggcttctcac
     1501 ctgcccggtc atttgcattc acctgtcaaa cctgacgggc ttgtccaacg actacagcag
     1561 gcgcaccatg ggtctgcttg tgtctgatat tggcacaatt gtgtggggcg ccacttccgc
     1621 catggccacc ggatacgtca aggtcatctt cttctgcctg ggtctgtgtt atggtgctaa
     1681 cacgttcttt cacgctgcca aggcctacat cgagggttac cacaccgtgc cgaagggccg
     1741 gtgtcgccag gtggtgactg gcatggcttg gctcttcttc gtatcatggg gtatgttccc
     1801 catcctgttc atcctcggcc ccgagggctt cggcgtcctg agcgtgtacg gctccaccgt
     1861 cggccacacc atcattgacc tgatgtcgaa gaactgctgg ggtctgctcg gccactacct
     1921 gcgcgtgctg atccacgagc atatcctcat ccacggcgac attcgcaaga ccaccaaatt
     1981 gaacattggt ggcactgaga ttgaggtcga gacgctggtg gaggacgagg ccgaggctgg
     2041 cgcggtaccc atggtgagca agggcgagga gctgttcacc ggggtggtgc ccatcctggt
     2101 cgagctggac ggcgacgtaa acggccacaa gttcagcgtg tccggcgagg gcgagggcga
     2161 tgccacctac ggcaagctga ccctgaagtt catctgcacc accggcaagc tgcccgtgcc
     2221 ctggcccacc ctcgtgacca ccctgaccta cggcgtgcag tgcttcagcc gctaccccga
     2281 ccacatgaag cagcacgact tcttcaagtc cgccatgccc gaaggctacg tccaggagcg
     2341 caccatcttc ttcaaggacg acggcaacta caagacccgc gccgaggtga agttcgaggg
     2401 cgacaccctg gtgaaccgca tcgagctgaa gggcatcgac ttcaaggagg acggcaacat
     2461 cctggggcac aagctggagt acaactacaa cagccacaac gtctatatca tggccgacaa
     2521 gcagaagaac ggcatcaagg tgaacttcaa gatccgccac aacatcgagg acggcagcgt
     2581 gcagctcgcc gaccactacc agcagaacac ccccatcggc gacggccccg tgctgctgcc
     2641 cgacaaccac tacctgagca cccagtccgc cctgagcaaa gaccccaacg agaagcgcga
     2701 tcacatggtc ctgctggagt tcgtgaccgc cgccgggatc actctcggca tggacgagct
     2761 gtacaagtga taagaattcg atatcaagct tatcgataat caacctctgg attacaaaat
     2821 ttgtgaaaga ttgactggta ttcttaacta tgttgctcct tttacgctat gtggatacgc
     2881 tgctttaatg cctttgtatc atgctattgc ttcccgtatg gctttcattt tctcctcctt
     2941 gtataaatcc tggttgctgt ctctttatga ggagttgtgg cccgttgtca ggcaacgtgg
     3001 cgtggtgtgc actgtgtttg ctgacgcaac ccccactggt tggggcattg ccaccacctg
     3061 tcagctcctt tccgggactt tcgctttccc cctccctatt gccacggcgg aactcatcgc
     3121 cgcctgcctt gcccgctgct ggacaggggc tcggctgttg ggcactgaca attccgtggt
     3181 gttgtcgggg aaatcatcgt cctttccttg gctgctcgcc tatgttgcca cctggattct
     3241 gcgcgggacg tccttctgct acgtcccttc ggccctcaat ccagcggacc ttccttcccg
     3301 cggcctgctg ccggctctgc ggcctcttcc gcgtcttcgc cttcgccctc agacgagtcg
     3361 gatctccctt tgggccgcct ccccgcatcg ataccgagcg ctgctcgaga gatctacggg
     3421 tggcatccct gtgacccctc cccagtgcct ctcctggccc tggaagttgc cactccagtg
     3481 cccaccagcc ttgtcctaat aaaattaagt tgcatcattt tgtctgacta ggtgtccttc
     3541 tataatatta tggggtggag gggggtggta tggagcaagg ggcaagttgg gaagacaacc
     3601 tgtagggcct gcggggtcta ttgggaacca agctggagtg cagtggcaca atcttggctc
     3661 actgcaatct ccgcctcctg ggttcaagcg attctcctgc ctcagcctcc cgagttgttg
     3721 ggattccagg catgcatgac caggctcagc taatttttgt ttttttggta gagacggggt
     3781 ttcaccatat tggccaggct ggtctccaac tcctaatctc aggtgatcta cccaccttgg
     3841 cctcccaaat tgctgggatt acaggcgtga accactgctc ccttccctgt ccttctgatt
     3901 ttgtaggtaa ccacgtgcgg accgagcggc cgcaggaacc cctagtgatg gagttggcca
     3961 ctccctctct gcgcgctcgc tcgctcactg aggccgggcg accaaaggtc gcccgacgcc
     4021 cgggctttgc ccgggcggcc tcagtgagcg agcgagcgcg cagctgcctg caggggcgcc
     4081 tgatgcggta ttttctcctt acgcatctgt gcggtatttc acaccgcata nnnnnnnnnn
     4141 nnnnnnnnnn nnnnnnnnnn nnnnnnnnnn nnnnnnnnnn nnnnnnnnnn nnnnnnnnnn
     4201 nnnnnnnnnn nnnnnnnnnn nnnnntnnnn nnnnnnnnnn nnnnnnnnnn nnnnnnnnnn
     4261 nnnnnnnnnn nncnnnnnnn nnnnnnnnnn nnnnnnnnnn nnnnnnnnnn nnnnnnnnnn
     4321 nnnnnnnnnn nnnnnnnnnn nnnnnnnnnn nnnnnnnnnn nnnnnnnnnn nnnnnnnnnn
     4381 nnnnnnnnnn nnnnnnnnnn nnnnnnnnnn nnnncctttg acgttggagt ccacgttctt
     4441 taatagtgga ctcttgttcc aaactggaac aacactcaac tctatctcgg gctattcttt
     4501 tgatttataa gggattttgc cgatttcggt ctattggtta aaaaatgagc tgatttaaca
     4561 aaaatttaac gcgaatttta acaaaatatt aacgtttaca attttatggt gcactctcag
     4621 tacaatctgc tctgatgccg catagttaag ccagccccga cacccgccaa cacccgctga
     4681 cgcgccctga cgggcttgtc tgctcccggc atccgcttac agacaagctg tgaccgtctc
     4741 cgggagctgc atgtgtcaga ggttttcacc gtcatcaccg aaacgcgcga gacgaaaggg
     4801 cctcgtgata cgcctatttt tataggttaa tgtcatgata ataatggttt cttagacgtc
     4861 aggtggcact tttcggggaa atgtgcgcgg aacccctatt tgtttatttt tctaaataca
     4921 ttcaaatatg tatccgctca tgagacaata accctgataa atgcttcaat aatattgaaa
     4981 aaggaagagt atgagtattc aacatttccg tgtcgccctt attccctttt ttgcggcatt
     5041 ttgccttcct gtttttgctc acccagaaac gctggtgaaa gtaaaagatg ctgaagatca
     5101 gttgggtgca cgagtgggtt acatcgaact ggatctcaac agcggtaaga tccttgagag
     5161 ttttcgcccc gaagaacgtt ttccaatgat gagcactttt aaagttctgc tatgtggcgc
     5221 ggtattatcc cgtattgacg ccgggcaaga gcaactcggt cgccgcatac actattctca
     5281 gaatgacttg gttgagtact caccagtcac agaaaagcat cttacggatg gcatgacagt
     5341 aagagaatta tgcagtgctg ccataaccat gagtgataac actgcggcca acttacttct
     5401 gacaacgatc ggaggaccga aggagctaac cgcttttttg cacaacatgg gggatcatgt
     5461 aactcgcctt gatcgttggg aaccggagct gaatgaagcc ataccaaacg acgagcgtga
     5521 caccacgatg cctgtagcaa tggcaacaac gttgcgcaaa ctattaactg gcgaactact
     5581 tactctagct tcccggcaac aattaataga ctggatggag gcggataaag ttgcaggacc
     5641 acttctgcgc tcggcccttc cggctggctg gtttattgct gataaatctg gagccggtga
     5701 gcgtgggtct cgcggtatca ttgcagcact ggggccagat ggtaagccct cccgtatcgt
     5761 agttatctac acgacgggga gtcaggcaac tatggatgaa cgaaatagac agatcgctga
     5821 gataggtgcc tcactgatta agcattggta actgtcagac caagtttact catatatact
     5881 ttagattgat ttaaaacttc atttttaatt taaaaggatc taggtgaaga tcctttttga
     5941 taatctcatg accaaaatcc cttaacgtga gttttcgttc cactgagcgt cagaccccgt
     6001 agaaaagatc aaaggatctt cttgagatcc tttttttctg cgcgtaatct gctgcttgca
     6061 aacaaaaaaa ccaccgctac cagcggtggt ttgtttgccg gatcaagagc taccaactct
     6121 ttttccgaag gtaactggct tcagcagagc gcagatacca aatactgttc ttctagtgta
     6181 gccgtagtta ggccaccact tcaagaactc tgtagcaccg cctacatacc tcgctctgct
     6241 aatcctgtta ccagtggctg ctgccagtgg cgataagtcg tgtcttaccg ggttggactc
     6301 aagacgatag ttaccggata aggcgcagcg gtcgggctga acggggggtt cgtgcacaca
     6361 gcccagcttg gagcgaacga cctacaccga actgagatac ctacagcgtg agctatgaga
     6421 aagcgccacg cttcccgaag ggagaaaggc ggacaggtat ccggtaagcg gcagggtcgg
     6481 aacaggagag cgcacgaggg agcttccagg gggaaacgcc tggtatcttt atagtcctgt
     6541 cgggtttcgc cacctctgac ttgagcgtcg atttttgtga tgctcgtcag gggggcggag
     6601 cctatggaaa aacgccagca acgcggcctt tttacggttc ctggcctttt gctggccttt
     6661 tgctcacatg t
//
